Addgene plasmid #26184: pMLLKA-J72039
Depositing lab: Christopher Anderson. Depositing organization: University of California, Berkeley.
Backbone
  Vector backbone: pMLL-KA
  Backbone size w/o insert (bp): 2852
  Vector type: Synthetic Biology ; 2ab assembly vector
Growth in bacteria
  Bacterial resistance: Ampicillin and Kanamycin, 100 & 50 μg/mL
  Growth temperature: 37°C
  Growth strain: Other
  Growth instructions: Provided in a pir+ strain. Grow at 37C
  Copy number: Low Copy
Gene/Insert
  Gene/Insert name: Med7 aa102-205 for C-terminal tagging (alt names: Bmll3; cMED7; J72039)
  Species: S. cerevisiae (budding yeast)
  Insert size (bp): 356
  Cloning method: Restriction Enzyme; 5′ cloning site BglII (not destroyed); 3′ cloning site BamHI (not destroyed)
  Sequencing primers: 5′ gtatcacgaggcagaatttcag
Terms and licenses: Academic/Nonprofit Terms; Industry Terms: Not Available to Industry
Depositor comments: Note that this plasmid needs to be grown in both Kanamycin and Ampicillin
How to cite: pMLLKA-J72039 was a gift from Christopher Anderson (Addgene plasmid # 26184 ; http://n2t.net/addgene:26184 ; RRID:Addgene_26184)
