[The description below was written by a language model from this plasmid's Addgene catalogue record and pLannotate feature annotations shown in this document.]
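Description:
pMLLKA-J72039 is a synthetic-biology part plasmid built on the pMLL-KA backbone, a vector designed for the 2ab assembly scheme. It replicates from the R6K γ origin, which depends on the pi initiator protein supplied in trans, so it can only be maintained in pir+ E. coli hosts and is recorded as low copy. The backbone carries two resistance markers: a β-lactamase gene driven by its own bla promoter (ampicillin) and an aph(3')-Ia aminoglycoside phosphotransferase (kanamycin). The depositor notes that both antibiotics must be used together for selection. In 2ab-type assembly, paired antibiotic markers are what allow correctly joined products to be selected by marker combination. The record does not detail how this vector is used in that scheme.

The payload is a 356 bp part (J72039, also called cMED7 or Bmll3) encoding residues 102–205 of Saccharomyces cerevisiae Med7, a subunit of the Mediator coactivator complex that links gene-specific regulators to the RNA polymerase II machinery. The part is flanked by a BglII site at the 5′ end and a BamHI site at the 3′ end, both retained. These enzymes leave compatible overhangs, which suits BglBrick-style iterative joining. The part is described as intended for C-terminal tagging, meaning it is designed as a fusion module rather than a stand-alone expression unit, and no promoter driving the Med7 fragment is annotated. The feature table also shows attB1 and attB2 Gateway recombination sites bracketing the region that contains the markers and origin, plus a fragment of a putative bacterial terminator near the insert. The downstream application of the Med7 fragment fusion is not stated in the record.
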