Features (pLannotate 1.2.2; 8 found; start..end, strand, type, name):
     44..355     +  CDS            MED7 (fragment): MED7_YEAST - Experimental evidence at protein level: Swiss-Prot protein existence level 1. Component of the Mediator complex, a coactivator involved in the regulated transcription of nearly all RNA polymerase II-dependent genes. Mediator functions as a bridge to convey information from gene- specific regulatory proteins to the basal RNA polymerase II transcription machinery. The Mediator complex, having a compact conformation in its free form, is recruited to promoters by direct interactions with regulatory proteins and serves for the assembly of a functional preinitiation complex with RNA pol
    461..485     -  protein_bind   attB2: mutant version of attB; recombination site for the Gateway® BP reaction BP Clonase™
    532..636     +  promoter       AmpR promoter: bla
    637..1497    +  CDS            AmpR: β-lactamase; bla; confers resistance to ampicillin, carbenicillin, and related antibiotics
   1789..2604    +  CDS            KanR: aminoglycoside phosphotransferase; aph(3')-Ia; confers resistance to kanamycin in bacteria or G418 (Geneticin®) in eukaryotes
   2687..3043    +  rep_origin     R6K γ ori: γ replication origin from E. coli plasmid R6K; requires the R6K initiator protein pi for replication
   3105..3129    +  protein_bind   attB1: mutant version of attB; recombination site for the Gateway® BP reaction BP Clonase™
   3153..3190    -  terminator     bacterial terminator (fragment): putative bacterial transcription terminator
>Addgene plasmid #26184 | pMLLKA-J72039 | depositor full sequence | sequence record 12305 | Author sequence
GATCTCAGCTAAAATCAACGTATTAAGGCACTCCATAGCGATGAAAAAATCTACCGAAAACGAATCTACC
AACTACCAGTACAAAATCCAGGAACTGCGTAAACTGCTGAAATCTCTGCTGCTGAACTACCTGGAACTGA
TCGGTGTTCTGTCTATCAACCCGGACATGTACGAACGTAAAGTTGAAAACATCCGTACCATCCTGGTTAA
CATCCACCACCTGCTGAACGAATACCGTCCGCACCAGTCTCGTGAATCTCTGATCATGCTGCTGGAAGAA
CAGCTGGAATACAAACGTGGTGAAATCCGTGAAATCGAACAGGTTTGCAAACAGGTTCACGACAAACTGA
CCTCTGGATCCTAACTCGCTCCTCAGGCTTCCTCGCTCACTGACTCGCTGCGCTCGGTCGTTCGGCTGCG
GCGAGCGGTATCAGCTCACTCAAAGGCGGTAATCAATTCGACCCAGCTTTCTTGTACAAAGTGGTTGATC
GGATCTCTTAGACGTCAGGTGGCACTTTTCGGGGAAATGTGCGCGGAACCCCTATTTGTTTATTTTTCTA
AATACATTCAAATATGTATCCGCTCATGAGACAATAACCCTGATAAATGCTTCAATAATATTGAAAAAGG
AAGAGTATGAGTATTCAACATTTCCGTGTCGCCCTTATTCCCTTTTTTGCGGCATTTTGCCTTCCTGTTT
TTGCTCACCCAGAAACGCTGGTGAAAGTAAAAGATGCAGAGGATCAGTTGGGTGCACGAGTGGGTTACAT
CGAACTGGATCTCAACAGCGGTAAGATCCTTGAGAGTTTTCGCCCCGAAGAACGTTTTCCAATGATGAGC
ACTTTTAAAGTTCTGCTATGTGGCGCGGTATTATCCCGTATTGACGCCGGGCAAGAGCAACTCGGTCGCC
GCATACACTATTCTCAGAATGACTTGGTTGAGTACTCACCAGTCACAGAAAAGCATCTTACGGATGGCAT
GACAGTAAGAGAATTATGCAGTGCTGCCATAACCATGAGTGATAACACTGCGGCCAACTTACTTCTGACA
ACGATCGGAGGACCGAAGGAGCTAACCGCTTTTTTGCACAACATGGGGGATCATGTAACTCGCCTTGATC
GTTGGGAACCGGAGCTGAATGAAGCCATACCAAACGACGAGCGTGACACCACGATGCCTGTAGCAATGGC
AACAACGTTGCGCAAACTATTAACTGGCGAACTACTTACTCTAGCTTCCCGGCAACAATTAATAGACTGG
ATGGAGGCGGATAAAGTTGCAGGACCACTTCTGCGCTCGGCCCTTCCGGCTGGCTGGTTTATTGCTGATA
AATCTGGAGCCGGTGAGCGTGGGTCTCGCGGTATCATTGCAGCACTGGGGCCAGATGGTAAGCCCTCCCG
TATCGTAGTTATCTACACGACGGGGAGTCAGGCAACTATGGATGAACGAAATAGACAGATCGCTGAGATA
GGTGCCTCACTGATTAAGCATTGGTAACTGTCAGACCAAGTTTACTCATATATACTTTAGATTGATTTAA
AACTTCATTTTTAATTTAAAAGGATCTAGGTGAAGATCCTTTTTGATAATCGGATCTCTGAAGACTCTCG
AGCTGCAGGACTCACAGCTCCTCGGATCTGCTGATCCTTCAACTCAGCAAAAGTTCGATTTATTCAACAA
AGCCACGTTGTGTCTCAAAATCTCTGATGTTACATTGCACAAGATAAAAATATATCATCATGAACAATAA
AACTGTCTGCTTACATAAACAGTAATACAAGGGGTGTTATGAGCCATATTCAACGGGAAACGTCTTGCTC
CAGGCCGCGATTAAATTCCAACATGGATGCTGATTTATATGGGTATAAATGGGCTCGCGATAATGTCGGG
CAATCAGGTGCGACAATCTATCGATTGTATGGGAAGCCCGATGCGCCAGAGTTGTTTCTGAAACATGGCA
AAGGTAGCGTTGCCAATGATGTTACAGATGAGATGGTCAGACTAAACTGGCTGACGGAATTTATGCCTCT
TCCGACCATCAAGCATTTTATCCGTACTCCTGATGATGCATGGTTACTCACCACTGCGATCCCCGGGAAA
ACAGCATTCCAGGTATTAGAAGAATATCCTGATTCAGGTGAAAATATTGTTGATGCGCTGGCAGTGTTCC
TGCGCCGGTTGCATTCGATTCCTGTTTGTAATTGTCCTTTTAACAGCGATCGCGTATTTCGTCTCGCTCA
GGCGCAATCACGAATGAATAACGGTTTGGTTGATGCGAGTGATTTTGATGACGAGCGTAATGGCTGGCCT
GTTGAACAAGTCTGGAAAGAAATGCATAAGCTTTTGCCATTCTCACCGGATTCAGTCGTCACTCATGGTG
ATTTCTCACTTGATAACCTTATTTTTGACGAGGGGAAATTAATAGGTTGTATTGATGTTGGACGAGTCGG
AATCGCAGACCGATACCAGGATCTTGCCATCCTATGGAACTGCCTCGGTGAGTTTTCTCCTTCATTACAG
AAACGGCTTTTTCAAAAATATGGTATTGATAATCCTGATATGAATAAATTGCAGTTTCATTTGATGCTCG
ATGAGTTTTTCTAATCAGAATTGGTTAATTGGTTGTAACACTGGCAGAGCATTACGCTGACTTGACGGGA
GGATCTAGCAGTTCAACCTGTTGATAGTACGTACTAAGCTCTCATGTTTCACGTACTAAGCTCTCATGTT
TAACGTACTAAGCTCTCATGTTTAACGAACTAAACCCTCATGGCTAACGTACTAAGCTCTCATGGCTAAC
GTACTAAGCTCTCATGTTTCACGTACTAAGCTCTCATGTTTGAACAATAAAATTAATATAAATCAGCAAC
TTAAATAGCCTCTAAGGTTTTAAGTTTTATAAGAAAAAAAAGAATATATAAGGCTTTTAAAGCTTTTAAG
GTTTAACGGTTGTGGACAACAAGCCAGGGATGTAACGCACTGAGAAGCCCTTAGAGCCTCTCAAAGCAAT
TTTGAGTGACACAGGAACACTTAACGGCTGACATGGGAATTAGCCATGGGCCCGTGCGAATCACGGATCT
CCCGATCAAGAATTGCCATTATCAACAAGTTTGTACAAAAAAGCAGGCTCCGAATTGGTATCACGAGGCA
GAATTTCAGATAAAAAAAATCCTTAGCTTTCGCTAAGGATCTGAAGTGGAATTCATGA
