>Addgene plasmid #26184 | pMLLKA-J72039 | addgene partial sequence | sequence record 32302 | 26184 with Amp-R (5' ATAATACCGCGCCACATAGC 3')
AAACTCTCAAGGATCTTACCGCTGTTGAGATCCAGTTCGATGTAACCCACTCGTGCACCCAACTGATCCT
CTGCATCTTTTACTTTCACCAGCGTTTCTGGGTGAGCAAAAACAGGAAGGCAAAATGCCGCAAAAAAGGG
AATAAGGGCGACACGGAAATGTTGAATACTCATACTCTTCCTTTTTCAATATTATTGAAGCATTTATCAG
GGTTATTGTCTCATGAGCGGATACATATTTGAATGTATTTAGAAAAATAAACAAATAGGGGTTCCGCGCA
CATTTCCCCGAAAAGTGCCACCTGACGTCTAAGAGATCCGATCAACCACTTTGTACAAGAAAGCTGGGTC
GAATTGATTACCGCCTTTGAGTGAGCTGATACCGCTCGCCGCAGCCGAACGACCGAGCGCAGCGAGTCAG
TGAGCGAGGAAGCCTGAGGAGCGAGTTAGGATCCAGAGGTCAGTTTGTCGTGAACCTGTTTGCAAACCTG
TTCGATTTCACGGATTTCACCACGTTTGTATTCCAGCTGTTCTTCCAGCAGCATGATCAGAGATTCACGA
GACTGGTGCGGACGGTATTCGTTCAGCAGGTGGTGGATGTTAACCAGGATGGTACGGATGTTTTCAACTT
TACGTTCGTACATGTCCGGGTTGATAGACAGAACACCGATCAGTTCCAGGTAGTTCAGCAGCAGAGATTT
CAGCAGTTTACGCAGTTCCTGGATTTTGTACTGGTAGTTGGTAGATTCGTTTTCGGTAGATTTTTTCATC
GCTATGGAGTGCCTTAATACGTTGATTTTAGCTGAGATCTCATG
